>Addgene plasmid #225647 | PLacO3O1-PtetA 150 bp with pBELO_L6-PT3-T4_CAMR_TAN+ | addgene full sequence | sequence record 448712 | Addgene NGS Result
AAGTGGGGCCCAGAGAGAATATTCAGGCCAGTTATGCTTTCTGGCCTGTAACAAAGGACATTAAGTAAAG
ACAGATAAACGTAGACTAAAACGTGGTCGCATCAGGGTGCTGGCTTTTCAAGTTCCTTAAGAATGGCCTC
AATTTTCTCTATACACTCAGTTGGAACACGGGACCTGTCCAGGTTAAGCACCATTTTATCGCCCTTATAC
AATACTGTCGCTCCAGGAGCAAACTGATGTCGTGAGCTTAAACTAGTTCTTGATGCAGATGACGTTTTAA
GCACAGAAGTTAAAAGAGTGATAACTTCTTCAGCTTCAAATATCACCCCAGCTTTTTTCTGCTCATGAAG
GTTAGATGCCTGCTGCTTAAGTAATTCCTCTTTATCTGTAAAGGCTTTTTGAAGTGCATCACCTGACCGG
GCAGATAGTTCACCGGGGTGAGAAAAAAGAGCAACAACTGATTTAGGCAATTTGGCGGTGTTGATACAGC
GGGTAATAATCTTACGTGAAATATTTTCCGCATCAGCCAGCGCAGAAATATTTCCAGCAAATTCATTCTG
CAATCGGCTTGCATAACGCTGACCACGTTCATAAGCACTTGTTGGGCGATAATCGTTACCCAATCTGGAT
AATGCAGCCATCTGCTCATCATCCAGCTCGCCAACCAGAACACGATAATCACTTTCGGTAAGTGCAGCAG
CTTTACGACGGCGACTCCCATCGGCAATTTCTATGACACCAGATACTCTTCGACCGAACGCCGGTGTCTG
TTGACCAGTCAGTAGAAAAGAAGGGATGAGATCATCCAGTGCGTCCTCAGTAAGCAGCTCCTGGTCACGT
TCATTACCTGACCATACCCGAGAGGTCTTCTCAACACTATCACCCCGGAGCACTTCAAGAGTAAACTTCA
CATCCCGACCACATACAGGCAAAGTAATGGCATTACCGCGAGCCATTACTCCTACGCGCGCAATTAACGA
ATCCACCATCGGGGCAGCTGGTGTCGATAACGAAGTATCTTCAACCGGTTGAGTATTGAGCGTATGTTTT
GGAATAACAGGCGCACGCTTCATTATCTAATCTCCCAGCGTGGTTTAATCAGACGATCGAAAATTTCATT
GCAGACAGGTTCCCAAATAGAAAGAGCATTTCTCCAGGCACCAGTTGAAGAGCGTTGATCAATGGCCTGT
TCAAAAACAGTTCTCATCCGGATCTGACCTTTACCAACTTCATCCGTTTCACGTACAACATTTTTTAGAA
CCATGCTTCCCCAGGCATCCCGAATTTGCTCCTCCATCCACGGGGACTGAGAGCCATTACTATTGCTGTA
TTTGGTAAGCAAAATACGTACATCAGGCTCGAACCCTTTAAGATCAACGTTCTTGAGCAGATCACGAAGC
ATATCGAAAAACTGCAGTGCGGAGGTGTAGTCAAACAACTCAGCAGGCGTGGGAACAATCAGCACATCAG
CAGCACATACGACATTAATCGTGCCGATACCCAGGTTAGGCGCGCTGTCAATAACTATGACATCATAGTC
ATGAGCAACAGTTTCAATGGCCAGTCGGAGCATCAGGTGTGGATCGGTGGGCAGTTTACCTTCATCAAAT
TTGCCCATTAACTCAGTTTCAATACGGTGCAGAGCCAGACAGGAAGGAATAATGTCAAGCCCCGGCCAGC
AAGTGGGCTTTATTGCATAAGTGACATCGTCCTTTTCCCCAAGATAGAAAGGCAGGAGAGTGTCTTCTGC
ATGAATATGAAGATCTGGTACCCATCCGTGATACATTGAGGCTGTTCCCTGGGGGTCGTTACCTTCCACG
AGCAAAACACGTAGCCCCTTCAGAGCCAGATCCTGAGCAAGATGAACAGAAACTGAGGTTTTGTAAACGC
CACCTTTATGGGCAGCAACCCCGATCACCGGTGGAAATACGTCTTCAGCACGTCGCAATCGCGTACCAAA
CACATCACGCATATGATTAATTTGTTCAATTGTATAACCAACACGTTGCTCAACCCGTCCTCGAATTTCC
ATATCCGGGTGCGGTAGTCGCCCTGCTTTCTCGGCATCTCTGATAGCCTGAGAAGAAACCCCAACTAAAT
CCGCTGCTTCACCTATTCTCCAGCGCCGGGTTATTTTCCTCGCTTCCGGGCTGTCATCATTAAACTGTGC
AATGGCGATAGCCTTCGTCATTTCATGACCAGCGTTTATGCACTGGTTAAGTGTTTCCATGAGTTTCATT
CTGAACATCCTTTAATCATTGCTTTGCGTTTTTTTATTAAATCTTGCAATTTACTGCAAAGCAACAACAA
AATCGCAAAGTCATCAAAAAACCGCAAAGTTGTTTAAAATAAGAGCAACACTACAAAAGGAGATAAGAAG
AGCACATACCTCAGTCACTTATTATCACTAGCGCTCGCCGCAGCCGTGTAACCGAGCATAGCGAGCGAAC
TGGCGAGGAAGCAAAGAAGAACTGTTCTGTCAGATAGCTCTTACGCTCAGCGCAAGAAGAAATATCCACC
GTGGGAAAAACTCCAGGTAGAGGTACACACGCGGATAGCCAATTCAGAGTAATAAACTGTGATAATCAAC
CCTCATCAATGATGACGAACTAACCCCCGATATCAAGTCACATGACGAAGGGAAAGAGAAGGAAATCAAC
TGTGACAAACTGCCCTCAAATTTGGCTTCCTTAAAAATTACAGTTCAAAAAGTATGAGAAAATCCATGCA
GGCTGAAGGAAACAGCAAAACTGTGACAAATTACCCTCAGTAGGTCAGAACAAATGTGACGAACCACCCT
CAAATCTGTGACAGATAACCCTCAGACTATCCTGTCGTCATGGAAGTGATATCGCGGAAGGAAAATACGA
TATGAGTCGTCTGGCGGCCTTTCTTTTTCTCAATGTATGAGAGGCGCATTGGAGTTCTGCTGTTGATCTC
ATTAACACAGACCTGCAGGAAGCGGCGGCGGAAGTCAGGCATACGCTGGTAACTTTGAGGCAGCTGGTAA
CGCTCTATGATCCAGTCGATTTTCAGAGAGACGATGCCTGAGCCATCCGGCTTACGATACTGACACAGGG
ATTCGTATAAACGCATGGCATACGGATTGGTGATTTCTTTTGTTTCACTAAGCCGAAACTGTGTAAACCG
GTTCTGTAACCCGATAAAGAAGGGAATGAGATATGGGTTGATATGTACACTGTAAAGCCCTCTGGATGGA
CTGTGCGCACGTTTGATAAACCAAGGAAAAGATTCATAGCCTTTTTCATCGCCGGCATCCTCTTCAGGGC
GATAAAAAACCACTTCCTTCCCCGCGAAACTCTTCAATGCCTGCCGTATATCCTTACTGGCTTCCGCAGA
GGTCAATCCGAATATTTCAGCATATTTAGCAACATGGATCTCGCAGATACCGTCATGTTCCTGTAGGGTG
CCATCAGATTTTCTGATCTGGTCAACGAACAGATACAGCATACGTTTTTGATCCCGGGAGAGACTATATG
CCGCCTCAGTGAGGTCGTTTGACTGGACGATTCGCGGGCTATTTTTACGTTTCTTGTGATTGATAACCGC
TGTTTCCGCCATGACAGATCCATGTGAAGTGTGACAAGTTTTTAGATTGTCACACTAAATAAAAAAGAGT
CAATAAGCAGGGATAACTTTGTGAAAAAACAGCTTCTTCTGAGGGCAATTTGTCACAGGGTTAAGGGCAA
TTTGTCACAGACAGGACTGTCATTTGAGGGTGATTTGTCACACTGAAAGGGCAATTTGTCACAACACCTT
CTCTAGAACCAGCATGGATAAAGGCCTACAAGGCGCTCTAAAAAAGAAGATCTAAAAACTATAAAAAAAA
TAATTATAAAAATATCCCCGTGGATAAGTGGATAACCCCAAGGGAAGTTTTTTCAGGCATCGTGTGTAAG
CAGAATATATAAGTGCTGTTCCCTGGTGCTTCCTCGCTCACTCGACCGGGAGGGTTCGAGAAGGGGGGGC
ACCCCCCTTCGGCGTGCGCGGTCACGCGCACAGGGCGCAGCCCTGGTTAAAAACAAGGTTTATAAATATT
GGTTTAAAAGCAGGTTAAAAGACAGGTTAGCGGTGGCCGAAAAACGGGCGGAAACCCTTGCAAATGCTGG
ATTTTCTGCCTGTGGACAGCCCCTCAAATGTCAATAGGTGCGCCCCTCATCTGTCAGCACTCTGCCCCTC
AAGTGTCAAGGATCGCGCCCCTCATCTGTCAGTAGTCGCGCCCCTCAAGTGTCAATACCGCAGGGCACTT
ATCCCCAGGCTTGTCCACATCATCTGTGGGAAACTCGCGTAAAATCAGGCGTTTTCGCCGATTTGCGAGG
CTGGCCAGCTCCACGTCGCCGGCCGAAATCGAGCCTGCCCCTCATCTGTCAACGCCGCGCCGGGTGAGTC
GGCCCCTCAAGTGTCAACGTCCGCCCCTCATCTGTCAGTGAGGGCCAAGTTTTCCGCGAGGTATCCACAA
CGCCGGCGGCCGGCCGCGGTGTCTCGCACACGGCTTCGACGGCGTTTCTGGCGCGTTTGCAGGGCCATAG
ACGGCCGCCAGCCCAGCGGCGAGGGCAACCAGCCGAGGGCTTCGCCCTGTCGCTCGACTGCGGCGAGCAC
TACTGGCTGTAAAAGGACAGACCACATCATGGTTCTGTGTTCATTAGGTTGTTCTGTCCATTGCTGACAT
AATCCGCTCCACTTCAACGTAACACCGCACGAAGATTTCTATTGTTCCTGAAGGCATATTCAAATCGTTT
TCGTTACCGCTTGCTGGCATCATGACAGAACACTACTTCCTATAAACGCTACACAGGCTCCTGAGATTAA
TAATGCGGATCTCTACGATAATGGGAGATTTTCCCGACTGTTTCGTTCGCTTCTCAGTGGATAACAGCCA
GCTTCTCTGTTTAACAGACAAAAACAGCATATCCACTCAGTTCCACATTTCCATATAAAGGCCAAGGCAT
TTATTCTCAGGATAATTGTTTCAGCATCGCAACCGCATCGGACTCCGGCATCGCAAACTGCACCCGGTGC
CGGGCAGCCACATCCAGCGCAAAAACCTTCGTGTAGACTTCCGTTGAACTGATGGACTTATGTCCCATCA
GGCTTTGCAGAACTTTCAGCGGTATACCGGCATACAGCATGTGCATCGCATAGGAATGGCGGAACGTATG
TGGTGTGACCGGAACAGAGAACGTCACACCGTCAGCAGCAGCGGCGGCAACCGCCTCCCCAATCCAGGTC
CTGACCGTTCTGTCCGTCACTTCCCAGATCCGCGCTTTCTCTGTCCTTCCTGTGCGACGGTTACGCCGCT
CCATGAGCTTATCGCGAATAAATACCTGTGACGGAAGATCACTTCGCAGAATAAATAAATCCTGGTGTCC
CTGTTGATACCGGGAAGCCCTGGGCCAACTTTTGGCGAAAATGAGACGTTGATCGGCACGTAAGAGGTTC
CAACTTTCACCATAATGAAATAAGATCACTACCGGGCGTATTTTTTGAGTTATCGAGATTTTCAGGAGCT
AAGGAAGCTAAAATGGAGAAAAAAATCACTGGATATACCACCGTTGATATATCCCAATGGCATCGTAAAG
AACATTTTGAGGCATTTCAGTCAGTTGCTCAATGTACCTATAACCAGACCGTTCAGCTGGATATTACGGC
CTTTTTAAAGACCGTAAAGAAAAATAAGCACAAGTTTTATCCGGCCTTTATTCACATTCTTGCCCGCCTG
ATGAATGCTCATCCGGAATTTCGTATGGCAATGAAAGACGGTGAGCTGGTGATATGGGATAGTGTTCACC
CTTGTTACACCGTTTTCCATGAGCAAACTGAAACGTTTTCATCGCTCTGGAGTGAATACCACGACGATTT
CCGGCAGTTTCTACACATATATTCGCAAGATGTGGCGTGTTACGGTGAAAACCTGGCCTATTTCCCTAAA
GGGTTTATTGAGAATATGTTTTTCGTCTCAGCCAATCCCTGGGTGAGTTTCACCAGTTTTGATTTAAACG
TGGCCAATATGGACAACTTCTTCGCCCCCGTTTTCACGATGGGCAAATATTATACGCAAGGCGACAAGGT
GCTGATGCCGCTGGCGATTCAGGTTCATCATGCCGTTTGTGATGGCTTCCATGTCGGCAGAATGCTTAAT
GAATTACAACAGTACTGCGATGAGTGGCAGGGCGGGGCGTAATTTTTTTAAGGCAGTTATTGGTGCCCTT
AAACGCCTGGTTGCTACGCCTGAATAAGTGATAATAAGCGGATGAATGGCAGAAATTCGATGATAAGCTG
TCAAACATGAGAATTGGTCTCGACGAGTATGCTTGGATTCTCACCAATAAAAAACGCCCGGCGGCAACCG
AGCGTTCTGAACAAATCCAGATGGAGTTCTGAGGTCATTACTGGATCTATCAACAGGAGTCCAAGCGACG
TCTGTGCAAGTACTACTGTTCTGCAGTCACTTGAATTCGATACCCAGCTGTTATTTGTATAGTTCATCCA
TGCCATGTGTAATCCCAGCAGCGGTTACTGGAAAGCGGGCAGTGAGCGCAACGCAATTAATGTGAGTTAG
CTCACTCATTAGGCACCCCAGGCTTTACACTTTATGCTTCCGGCTCGTATGTTGTGTGGAATTGTGAGCG
GATAACAATTTCACACAGGAGATACGAATTTACGTATAGAGCGGGTCATCGAAAGGTTATACTCTCGTAG
TTAACATCTAGCCCGGCCCTATCTTTTTGTTGACACTCTATCATTGATAGAGTTATTTTACCACTCCCTA
TCAGTGATAGAGAAAAGTGAAATGTTCACACCAATTGATAATATACAAGATTAAGGAGGTAAAGAATGGT
GAGCAAGGGCGAGGAGGATAACATGGCCATCATCAAGGAGTTCATGCGCTTCAAGGTTCACATGGAGGGC
TCCGTGAACGGCCACGAGTTCGAGATCGAGGGCGAGGGCGAGGGCCGCCCCTACGAGGGCACCCAGACCG
CCAAGCTGAAGGTGACCAAGGGTGGCCCCCTGCCCTTCGCCTGGGACATCCTGTCCCCTCAGTTCATGTA
CGGCTCCAAGGCCTACGTGAAGCACCCCGCCGACATCCCCGACTACTTGAAGCTGTCCTTCCCCGAGGGC
TTCAAGTGGGAGCGCGTGATGAACTTCGAGGACGGCGGCGTGGTGACCGTGACCCAGGACTCCTCCCTGC
AAGACGGCGAGTTCATCTACAAGGTGAAGCTGCGCGGCACCAACTTCCCCTCCGACGGCCCCGTAATGCA
GAAGAAGACTATGGGCTGGGAGGCCTCCTCCGAGCGGATGTACCCCGAGGACGGCGCGCTGAAGGGCGAG
ATCAAGCAGAGGCTGAAGCTGAAGGACGGCGGCCACTACGACGCTGAGGTCAAGACCACCTACAAGGCCA
AGAAGCCCGTGCAACTGCCCGGCGCGTACAACGTCAACATCAAGTTGGACATCACCTCCCACAACGAGGA
CTACACCATCGTGGAACAGTACGAACGCGCCGAGGGCCGCCACTCCACCGGCGGCATGGACGAGCTGTAT
AAGTAAGATATCTATCGCCCTAGGGACCGTCTCGAGAGAATCAATATTAATCCAACGCGTGGCATCAAAT
AAAACGAAAGGCTCAGTCGAAAGACTGGGCCTTTCGTTTTATCTGTTGTTTGTCGGTGAACGCTCTCCTG
AGTAGGACAAATCCGCCGCCCTAGACTTAGGCGTTCGGCTGCGGCGAGCGGTATCAGCTCACTCAAAG
Features (pLannotate 1.2.2; 19 found; start..end, strand, type, name):
      6..29      -  misc_feature   sopC (fragment): sopC; centromere-like partitioning region of the bacterial F plasmid
    105..1073    -  CDS            sopB: SOPB_ECOLI - Also known as B. Experimental evidence at protein level: Swiss-Prot protein existence level 1. Control of plasmid partitioning; required to recognize the cis-acting. Binds specifically with the DNA segment containing the sopC region. SopB is trans-acting. From Escherichia coli (strain K12).
   1073..2248    -  CDS            sopA: partitioning protein for the bacterial F plasmid; sopA
   2574..2824    -  misc_feature   incC: incC; incompatibility region of the bacterial F plasmid
   2830..3582    -  CDS            repE: REPE1_ECOLI - Also known as E, rep. Experimental evidence at protein level: Swiss-Prot protein existence level 1. Replication initiator in the monomeric form, and autogenous repressor in the dimeric form. From Escherichia coli (strain K12).
   3673..3892    -  rep_origin     ori2: secondary origin of replication for the bacterial F plasmid; also known as oriS
   3968..4582    -  rep_origin     oriV: origin of replication for the bacterial F plasmid
   4980..5324    -  CDS            resD (fragment): REDF_ECOLI - Also known as D. Protein inferred from homology: Swiss-Prot protein existence level 3. Acts as a repressor of transcription and as a site-specific resolvase that cleaves at the RfsF site. From Escherichia coli (strain K12).
   5440..5542    +  promoter       cat promoter: promoter of the E. coli cat gene encoding chloramphenicol acetyltransferase
   5543..6199    +  CDS            cat: CAT_ECOLX - Experimental evidence at protein level: Swiss-Prot protein existence level 1. This enzyme is an effector of chloramphenicol resistance in bacteria. From Escherichia coli. This protein is used as a marker in many commonly used cloning vectors, such as pACYC184.
   6287..6304    -  promoter       tet promoter (fragment): E. coli promoter for tetracycline efflux protein gene
   6337..6431    -  terminator     lambda t0 terminator: transcription terminator from phage lambda
   6491..6538    -  CDS            ecliptic pHluorin (fragment): pH-sensitive mutant of green fluorescent protein (Miesenböck et al., 1998) responds to a drop in pH with a gradual loss (eclipsing) of excitation at 475 nm, accompanied by a reduction of excitation at 395 nm
   6568..6589    +  protein_bind   CAP binding site: CAP binding activates transcription in the presence of cAMP. E. coli catabolite activator protein
   6604..6634    +  promoter       lac promoter: promoter for the E. coli lac operon
   6642..6658    +  protein_bind   lac operator: The lac repressor binds to the lac operator to inhibit transcription in E. coli. This inhibition can be relieved by adding lactose or isopropyl-β-D-thiogalactopyranoside (IPTG). lac repressor encoded by lacI
   6749..6804    +  promoter       tetR/tetA promoters: tetR; overlapping promoters for bacterial tetR and tetA
   6856..7563    +  CDS            mCherry: mCherry is a basic (constitutively fluorescent) red fluorescent protein published in 2004, derived from Discosoma sp.. It is reported to be a very rapidly-maturing monomer with low acid sensitivity.
   7626..7712    +  terminator     rrnB T1 terminator: Escherichia coli rrnB; transcription terminator T1 from the E. coli rrnB gene
