[The description below was written by a language model from this plasmid's Addgene catalogue record and pLannotate feature annotations shown in this document.]
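Description:
PLacO3O1-PtetA 150 bp with pBELO_L6-PT3-T4_CAMR_TAN+ is a low-copy bacterial expression plasmid of about 7.8 kb, built on a pBeloBAC-style F-plasmid backbone for use in Escherichia coli. Replication and stable inheritance rely on the F-factor machinery annotated across the backbone. This includes the ori2/oriS and oriV origins, the RepE initiator (which also represses its own synthesis), the incC incompatibility region, and the sopA/sopB partitioning genes with a remnant of the sopC centromere-like site. Together these elements hold the plasmid at a very low and tightly controlled copy number, which limits copy-number noise in gene expression measurements. Selection is by chloramphenicol, through a cat gene driven by its own promoter.

The payload is a synthesized 277 bp regulatory region that places two promoters in tandem on the same strand, both reading toward a single mCherry coding sequence. Upstream lies the LacO3O1 promoter, annotated as a CAP binding site, lac promoter and lac operator, so it is subject to Lac repressor control and IPTG induction. Downstream is the tetR/tetA promoter region, which in principle responds to TetR, although no tetR or lacI gene is annotated on the plasmid. The record gives the spacing between the two promoters as 150 bp. An rrnB T1 terminator follows mCherry, and a lambda t0 terminator sits upstream of the cassette in the opposite orientation, alongside small tet promoter and GFP-like fragments that are probably leftovers of backbone construction. The construct serves as a fluorescent reporter for studying how nonoverlapping tandem promoters interfere with one another, including transcription attenuation, as a function of their separation.
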