Addgene plasmid #225647: PLacO3O1-PtetA 150 bp with pBELO_L6-PT3-T4_CAMR_TAN+
Purpose: LacO3O1 and tetA promoters in tandem conformation with 150bp distance between them, expressing mCherry with pBELO_L6-PT3-T4 backbone and chloramphenicol resistance
Depositing lab: Andre Sanches Ribeiro. Depositing organization: Tampere University. Publication: Transcription Attenuation in Synthetic Promoters in Nonoverlapping Tandem Formation. Chauhan V, Baptista ISC, Arsh AM, Jagadeesan R, Dash S, Ribeiro AS. Biochemistry. 2024 Jul 12. doi: 10.1021/acs.biochem.4c00012. PubMed 38997112.
Backbone
  Vector backbone: pBELO_L6-PT3-T4_CAMR_TAN+
  Backbone manufacturer: IDT Iowa
  Vector type: Bacterial Expression
Growth in bacteria
  Bacterial resistance: Chloramphenicol, 25 μg/mL
  Growth temperature: 30°C
  Growth strain: DH5alpha
  Growth instructions: Grow in M9 glycerol media
  Copy number: Low Copy
Gene/Insert
  Gene/Insert name: LacO3O1 and tetR/tetA in tandem conformation
  Species: Escherichia coli
  Insert size (bp): 277
  Promoter: LacO3O1 and tetA promoters
  Tag / fusion protein: mCherry (C terminal on backbone)
  Cloning method: Gene Synthesis
  Sequencing primers: 5′ NA
Resource information
  A portion of this plasmid was derived from a plasmid made by: IDT Iowa
Terms and licenses: Academic/Nonprofit Terms; Industry Terms: Not Available to Industry
How to cite: PLacO3O1-PtetA 150 bp with pBELO_L6-PT3-T4_CAMR_TAN+ was a gift from Andre Sanches Ribeiro (Addgene plasmid # 225647 ; http://n2t.net/addgene:225647 ; RRID:Addgene_225647)
